Addgene plasmid #189648: AatII-pRPS5A-PTP-3Xflag- psa A Right _G1397C_ABE
Purpose: psa A Right _G1397C_ABE
Depositing lab: Jin-Soo Kim. Depositing organization: Institute for Basic Science. Publication: Targeted A-to-G base editing of chloroplast DNA in plants. Mok YG, Hong S, Bae SJ, Cho SI, Kim JS. Nat Plants. 2022 Dec 1. doi: 10.1038/s41477-022-01279-8. PubMed 36456803.
Backbone
  Vector backbone: pBAtC
  Vector type: Plant Expression, TALEN
  Selectable markers: Basta
Growth in bacteria
  Bacterial resistance: Spectinomycin, 50 μg/mL
  Growth temperature: 37°C
  Growth strain: DH5alpha
  Copy number: Unknown
Gene/Insert
  Gene/Insert name: TALE and DddAtox and TadA 8e
  Species: A. thaliana (mustard weed)
Terms and licenses: Academic/Nonprofit Terms; Industry Terms: Not Available to Industry
How to cite: AatII-pRPS5A-PTP-3Xflag- psa A Right _G1397C_ABE was a gift from Jin-Soo Kim (Addgene plasmid # 189648 ; http://n2t.net/addgene:189648 ; RRID:Addgene_189648)
