[The description below was written by a language model from this plasmid's Addgene catalogue record and pLannotate feature annotations shown in this document.]
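Description:
AatII-pRPS5A-PTP-3Xflag- psa A Right _G1397C_ABE is a 13.1 kb Agrobacterium binary vector built on the pBAtC backbone for plant expression of one half of a TALE-based adenine base editor aimed at chloroplast DNA. It replicates in E. coli through a ColE1/pMB1-type origin (with a pBR322 bom site) and in Agrobacterium through the pVS1 oriV with its RepA and StaA functions. Bacterial selection uses an aadA spectinomycin/streptomycin resistance gene. Nopaline-type left and right border repeats delimit the T-DNA, which carries a NOS promoter–bar–NOS terminator cassette so that transformed plants can be selected with Basta (phosphinothricin).

The name indicates that the editor is driven by the RPS5A promoter. The automated annotation does not label a promoter, but upstream of the coding region it marks fragments of the Arabidopsis HST gene, which probably reflect genomic sequence carried along in that promoter region. The open reading frame begins with a fragment of Arabidopsis chloroplast RecA, consistent with the plastid transit peptide ("PTP") in the name. This is followed by a 3xFLAG tag for detection and then by AvrBs3-derived TALE N- and C-terminal segments flanking an unannotated stretch that presumably holds the DNA-binding repeat array. Downstream lies a tadA-derived adenosine deaminase, listed in the catalogue as TadA 8e, and a CaMV polyadenylation signal. The record also lists DddAtox, and the name suggests the G1397C split half, though this part is not annotated in the feature table. As the "Right" arm directed at the plastid psaA gene, the construct is presumably paired with a corresponding left-arm plasmid. The associated work used such constructs for targeted A-to-G editing of chloroplast DNA in plants.
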