Features (pLannotate 1.2.2; 25 found; start..end, strand, type, name):
      5..25      -  protein_bind   attB4: mutant version of attB; core recombination site for the Gateway® BP reaction BP Clonase™
     59..430     +  CDS            HST (fragment): HSTC_ARATH - Also known as HPT2, VTE2-2. Experimental evidence at protein level: Swiss-Prot protein existence level 1. Involved in the synthesis of plastoquinone-9. Can use both homogentisic acid and 2,5-dihydroxyphenylacetic acid gamma-lactone as prenyl acceptors, and solanesyl diphosphate > farnesyl diphosphate > geranylgeranyl diphosphate >> phytyl diphosphate as prenyl donors. Do not catalyze the decardoxylation of homogentisate uncoupled from prenylation. From Arabidopsis thaliana (Mouse-ear cress).
    582..665     +  CDS            HST (fragment): HSTC_ARATH - Also known as HPT2, VTE2-2. Experimental evidence at protein level: Swiss-Prot protein existence level 1. Involved in the synthesis of plastoquinone-9. Can use both homogentisic acid and 2,5-dihydroxyphenylacetic acid gamma-lactone as prenyl acceptors, and solanesyl diphosphate > farnesyl diphosphate > geranylgeranyl diphosphate >> phytyl diphosphate as prenyl donors. Do not catalyze the decardoxylation of homogentisate uncoupled from prenylation. From Arabidopsis thaliana (Mouse-ear cress).
    931..1005    +  CDS            HST (fragment): HSTC_ARATH - Also known as HPT2, VTE2-2. Experimental evidence at protein level: Swiss-Prot protein existence level 1. Involved in the synthesis of plastoquinone-9. Can use both homogentisic acid and 2,5-dihydroxyphenylacetic acid gamma-lactone as prenyl acceptors, and solanesyl diphosphate > farnesyl diphosphate > geranylgeranyl diphosphate >> phytyl diphosphate as prenyl donors. Do not catalyze the decardoxylation of homogentisate uncoupled from prenylation. From Arabidopsis thaliana (Mouse-ear cress).
   1695..1856    +  CDS            RECA (fragment): RECAC_ARATH - Experimental evidence at transcript level: Swiss-Prot protein existence level 2. Involved in recombination ability and DNA strand transfer activity. From Arabidopsis thaliana (Mouse-ear cress).
   1857..1922    +  CDS            3xFLAG: three tandem FLAG® epitope tags, followed by an enterokinase cleavage site
   1929..2435    +  CDS            avrBs3 (fragment): AVRB3_XANEU - Experimental evidence at protein level: Swiss-Prot protein existence level 1. Avirulence protein. Acts as a transcription factor in C.annuum plants. In susceptible plants lacking the Bs3 resistance gene induces expression of a number of genes, including genes homologous to a family of auxin-induced genes, alpha-expansin genes, pectate lyase, anthocyanidin glucoside rhamnosyl transferase and at least one transcription factor, UPA20. Their expression leads to plant hypertrophy in mesophyll cells, probably mainly mediated by UPA20 (PubMed:17962565). In resistant plants induces the h
   4230..4349    +  CDS            avrBs3 (fragment): AVRB3_XANEU - Experimental evidence at protein level: Swiss-Prot protein existence level 1. Avirulence protein. Acts as a transcription factor in C.annuum plants. In susceptible plants lacking the Bs3 resistance gene induces expression of a number of genes, including genes homologous to a family of auxin-induced genes, alpha-expansin genes, pectate lyase, anthocyanidin glucoside rhamnosyl transferase and at least one transcription factor, UPA20. Their expression leads to plant hypertrophy in mesophyll cells, probably mainly mediated by UPA20 (PubMed:17962565). In resistant plants induces the h
   4503..4994    +  CDS            tadA: TADA_ECOLI - Also known as yfhC. Experimental evidence at protein level: Swiss-Prot protein existence level 1. Catalyzes the deamination of adenosine to inosine at the wobble position 34 of tRNA(Arg2). Essential for cell viability. From Escherichia coli (strain K12).
   5088..5247    +  polyA_signal   CaMV poly(A) signal (fragment): cauliflower mosaic virus polyadenylation signal
   5335..5359    +  misc_feature   RB T-DNA repeat: right border repeat from nopaline C58 T-DNA
   5729..6130    +  CDS            Y4CG_SINFN (fragment): Protein inferred from homology: Swiss-Prot protein existence level 3. From Sinorhizobium fredii (strain NBRC 101917 / NGR234).
   6690..7319    +  CDS            pVS1 StaA: stability protein from the Pseudomonas plasmid pVS1 (Heeb et al., 2000)
   7748..8821    +  CDS            pVS1 RepA: replication protein from the Pseudomonas plasmid pVS1 (Heeb et al., 2000)
   8887..9081    +  rep_origin     pVS1 oriV: origin of replication for the Pseudomonas plasmid pVS1 (Heeb et al., 2000)
   9284..9323    +  CDS            rop (fragment): Rop protein, which maintains plasmids at low copy number; rop
   9425..9565    +  misc_feature   bom: basis of mobility region from pBR322
   9751..10339   -  rep_origin     ori: high-copy-number ColE1/pMB1/pBR322/pUC origin of replication
  10585..11372   -  CDS            SmR (fragment): aminoglycoside adenylyltransferase (Murphy, 1985); aadA; confers resistance to spectinomycin and streptomycin
  11383..11439   -  CDS            GmR (fragment): gentamycin acetyltransferase; aacC1; confers resistance to gentamycin
  11615..11638   -  promoter       Pc promoter (fragment): intI1 (promoter lies within the coding sequence); class 1 integron promoter
  11897..11921   +  misc_feature   LB T-DNA repeat: left border repeat from nopaline C58 T-DNA
  12014..12266   -  terminator     NOS terminator: nopaline synthase terminator and poly(A) signal
  12289..12837   -  CDS            bar: PAT_STRHY - Experimental evidence at protein level: Swiss-Prot protein existence level 1. Inactivates phosphinothricin (PPT) by transfer of an acetyl group from acetyl CoA. Can also acetylate demethylphosphinothricin but not PTT or glutamate. This enzyme is an effector of phosphinothricin tripeptide (PTT or bialaphos) resistance. From Streptomyces hygroscopicus. Introduced by genetic manipulation and expressed in glufosinate-tolerant maize by Dekalb Genetics.
  12879..13058   -  promoter       NOS promoter: nopaline synthase promoter
>Addgene plasmid #189648 | AatII-pRPS5A-PTP-3Xflag- psa A Right _G1397C_ABE | addgene full sequence | sequence record 370918 | Addgene NGS Result
CGTTCAACTTTTCTATACAAAGTTGAGACGTCGACTCAACTTTTGATTCGCTATTTGCAGTGCACCTGTG
GCGTTCATCACATCTTTTGTGACACTGTTTGCACTGGTCATTGCTATTACAAAGGACCTTCCTGATGTTG
AAGGAGATCGAAAGTAAGTAACTGCACGCATAACCATTTTCTTTCCGCTCTTTGGCTCAATCCATTTGAC
AGTCAAAGACAATGTTTAACCAGCTCCGTTTGATATATTGTCTTTATGTGTTTGTTCAAGCATGTTTAGT
TAATCATGCCTTTGATTGATCTTGAATAGGTTCCAAATATCAACCCTGGCAACAAAACTTGGAGTGAGAA
ACATTGCATTCCTCGGTTCTGGACTTCTGCTAGTAAATTATGTTTCAGCCATATCACTAGCTTTCTACAT
GCCTCAGGTGAATTCATCTATTTCCGTCTTAACTATTTCGGTTAATTAAAGCACGAACACCATTACTGCA
TGTAGAAGCTTGATAAACTATCGCCACCAATTTATTTTTGTTGCGATATTGTTACTTTCCTCAGTATGCA
GCTTTGAAAAGACCAACCCTCTTATCCTTTAACAATGAACAGGTTTTTAGAGGTAGCTTGATGATTCCTG
CACATGTGATCTTGGCTTCAGGCTTAATTTTCCAGGTAAAGCATTATGAGATACTCTTATATCTCTTACA
TACTTTTGAGATAATGCACAAGAACTTCATAACTATATGCTTTAGTTTCTGCATTTGACACTGCCAAATT
CATTAATCTCTAATATCTTTGTTGTTGATCTTTGGTAGACATGGGTACTAGAAAAAGCAAACTACACCAA
GGTAAAATACTTTTGTACAAACATAAACTCGTTATCACGGAACATCAATGGAGTGTATATCTAACGGAGT
GTAGAAACATTTGATTATTGCAGGAAGCTATCTCAGGATATTATCGGTTTATATGGAATCTCTTCTACGC
AGAGTATCTGTTATTCCCCTTCCTCTAGCTTTCAATTTCATGGTGAGGATATGCAGTTTTCTTTGTATAT
CATTCTTCTTCTTCTTTGTAGCTTGGAGTCAAAATCGGTTCCTTCATGTACATACATCAAGGATATGTCC
TTCTGAATTTTTATATCTTGCAATAAAAATGCTTGTACCAATTGAAACACCAGCTTTTTGAGTTCTATGA
TCACTGACTTGGTTCTAACCAAAAAAAAAAAAATGTTTAATTTACATATCTAAAAGTAGGTTTAGGGAAA
CCTAAACAGTAAAATATTTGTATATTATTCGAATTTCACTCATCATAAAAACTTAAATTGCACCATAAAA
TTTTGTTTTACTATTAATGATGTAATTTGTGTAACTTAAGATAAAAATAATATTCCGTAAGTTAACCGGC
TAAAACCACGTATAAACCAGGGAACCTGTTAAACCGGTTCTTTACTGGATAAAGAAATGAAAGCCCATGT
AGACAGCTCCATTAGAGCCCAAACCCTAAATTTCTCATCTATATAAAAGGAGTGACATTAGGGTTTTTGT
TCGTCCTCTTAAAGCTTCTCGTTTTCTCTGCCGTCTCTCTCATTCGCGCGACGCAAACGATCTTCAGGTG
ATCTTCTTTCTCCAAATCCTCTCTCATAACTCTGATTTCGTACTTGTGTATTTGAGCTCACGCTCTGTTT
CTCTCACCACAGCCATGGATTCACAGCTAGTCTTGTCTCTGAAGCTGAATCCAAGCTTCACTCCTCTTTC
TCCTCTCTTCCCTTTCACTCCATGTTCTTCTTTTTCGCCGTCGCTCCGGTTTTCTTCTTGCTACTCCCGC
CGCCTCTATTCTCCGGTTACCGTCTACGCCGCGAAGGACTACAAAGACCATGACGGTGATTATAAAGATC
ATGACATCGATTACAAGGATGACGATGACAAGCCCGGGGATCTACGCACGCTCGGCTACAGCCAGCAGCA
ACAGGAGAAGATCAAACCGAAGGTTCGTTCGACAGTGGCGCAGCACCACGAGGCACTGGTCGGCCATGGG
TTTACACACGCGCACATCGTTGCGCTCAGCCAACACCCGGCAGCGTTAGGGACCGTCGCTGTCAAGTATC
AGGACATGATCGCAGCGTTGCCAGAGGCGACACACGAAGCGATCGTTGGCGTCGGCAAACAGTGGTCCGG
CGCACGCGCTCTGGAGGCCTTGCTCACGGTGGCGGGAGAGTTGAGAGGTCCACCGTTACAGTTGGACACA
GGCCAACTTCTCAAGATTGCAAAACGTGGCGGCGTGACCGCAGTGGAGGCAGTGCATGCATGGCGCAATG
CACTGACGGGTGCCCCCCTGAACTTGACACCCGAACAAGTCGTCGCTATTGCAAGCAACAACGGGGGGAA
ACAGGCCCTGGAGACTGTCCAGCGGCTGTTGCCTGTTCTCTGTCAGGCACATGGCCTCACCCCTGACCAA
GTGGTGGCTATCGCATCTAACGGCGGTGGCAAGCAGGCCTTGGAAACAGTGCAAAGGCTTCTGCCAGTCT
TGTGCCAGGATCATGGGCTCACACCAGCTCAGGTTGTTGCAATCGCCAGTAATAACGGAGGTAAGCAAGC
TCTGGAAACCGTGCAGAGGTTGCTGCCTGTTCTGTGTCAAGCACACGGGTTGACACCCGAACAGGTTGTT
GCCATTGCCAGTAACGGGGGCGGTAAACAGGCACTTGAAACAGTGCAGAGATTGCTCCCAGTTTTGTGCC
AAGCACACGGGTTGACACCTGCACAGGTGGTGGCAATCGCATCTAACGGCGGAGGAAAGCAGGCTCTGGA
GACTGTTCAAAGGCTTCTTCCCGTTTTGTGTCAGGCTCATGGACTTACTCCAGACCAAGTTGTGGCCATT
GCAAGCAACAATGGCGGGAAACAGGCCTTGGAGACTGTTCAAAGACTCCTGCCCGTCCTGTGTCAAGATC
ACGGCTTGACACCAGCCCAAGTTGTCGCCATTGCCAGTAATGGTGGTGGTAAGCAGGCCCTGGAAACAGT
CCAAAGATTGTTGCCAGTCCTTTGTCAAGACCATGGGCTCACCCCTGCACAAGTCGTGGCTATCGCCAGT
CATGATGGGGGGAAGCAAGCATTGGAAACTGTCCAGCGGTTGCTTCCCGTTCTCTGCCAGGCACACGGAT
TGACTCCCGAACAAGTTGTTGCAATCGCCTCACACGACGGGGGTAAACAGGCCCTGGAGACTGTGCAAAG
GCTTCTGCCAGTTTTGTGCCAAGCTCATGGACTTACCCCTGCACAGGTTGTCGCAATCGCATCCAACAAT
GGAGGAAAACAAGCACTCGAAACCGTTCAGCGCCTGCTTCCTGTCTTGTGTCAGGCACACGGACTGACTC
CAGACCAGGTGGTTGCTATCGCCAGCAATAACGGAGGTAAACAAGCCTTGGAGACTGTCCAAAGGTTGTT
GCCCGTTCTCTGCCAAGACCATGGTTTGACACCAGCTCAAGTGGTTGCCATCGCTTCTAATATCGGGGGT
AAGCAGGCACTCGAGACAGTCCAGAGACTCCTGCCTGTTCTCTGCCAGGCTCACGGGTTGACTCCTGCAC
AAGTGGTGGCTATCGCCAGCAACATCGGTGGTAAGCAAGCATTGGAAACTGTGCAACGCCTTTTGCCAGT
CCTTTGTCAGGATCATGGTCTTACACCCGACCAGGTGGTCGCAATCGCCTCTAATATTGGGGGGAAGCAG
GCCTTGGAAACTGTTCAAAGATTGCTCCCAGTCCTCTGCCAGGATCACGGCCTGACCCCCGATCAAGTCG
TTGCCATTGCTAGTAACAATGGCGGAAAACAAGCTCTCGAGACAGTGCAGCGGCTCCTCCCTGTGCTCTG
CCAAGCTCATGGGCTCACTCCCGCACAGGTTGTTGCTATCGCATCCAACATCGGTGGAAAACAGGCATTG
GAAACAGTTCAGCGCTTGCTGCCTGTTCTTTGTCAAGCACATGGGCTTACACCAGCCCAAGTCGTTGCCA
TCGCCAGCAACAATGGGGGCAAGCAAGCTCTCGAAACCGTTCAGAGACTTCTGCCCGTGTTGTGCCAAGA
TCATGGGTTGACCCCAGCTCAGGTGGTCGCAATTGCTTCAAATAACGGGGGCAAGCAAGCACTGGAGACT
GTTCAACGCCTCCTGCCCGTCCTCTGCCAAGCACACGGTCTGACTCCGGAACAGGTGGTGGCGATTGCAA
GCAACGGCGGCGGCAAACAGGCTCTAGAGAGCATTGTTGCCCAGCTCTCCAGACCTGATCCGGCGCTAGC
CGCGTTGACAAATGATCATCTTGTTGCTCTTGCTTGTCTTGGCGGACGACCTGCCCTGGATGCTGTGAAA
AAGGGGTTGGGGGGATCCGGCAGTGCCATACCTGTGAAGCGGGGAGCAACAGGGGAGACAAAGGTGTTCA
CAGGCAACTCTAACAGTCCAAAGAGCCCCACCAAAGGCGGGTGTTCAGGAAGCGAAACTCCTGGTACCTC
AGAGTCCGCTACTCCCGAATCCTCTGAGGTGGAGTTTTCCCACGAGTACTGGATGAGACATGCCCTGACC
CTGGCCAAGAGGGCACGGGATGAGAGGGAGGTGCCTGTGGGAGCCGTGCTGGTGCTGAACAATAGAGTGA
TCGGCGAGGGCTGGAACAGAGCCATCGGCCTGCACGACCCAACAGCCCATGCCGAAATTATGGCCCTGAG
ACAGGGCGGCCTGGTCATGCAGAACTACAGACTGATTGACGCCACCCTGTACGTGACATTCGAGCCTTGC
GTGATGTGCGCCGGCGCCATGATCCACTCTAGGATCGGCCGCGTGGTGTTTGGCGTGAGGAACTCAAAAA
GAGGCGCCGCAGGCTCCCTGATGAACGTGCTGAACTACCCCGGCATGAATCACCGCGTCGAAATTACCGA
GGGAATCCTGGCAGATGAATGTGCCGCCCTGCTGTGCGATTTCTATCGGATGCCTAGACAGGTGTTCAAT
GCTCAGAAGAAGGCCCAGAGCTCCATCAACTAGGGTACCTGATAATCGATATCCCGCGGCCATGCTAGAG
TCCGCAAAAATCACCAGTCTCTCTCTACAAATCTATCTCTCTCTATTTTTCTCCAGAATAATGTGTGAGT
AGTTCCCAGATAAGGGAATTAGGGTTCTTATAGGGTTTCGCTCATGTGTTGAGCATATAAGAAACCCTTA
GTATGTATTTGTATTTGTAAAATACTTCTATCAATAAAATTTCTAATTCCTAAAACCAAAATCCAGTGAC
CTGCAGGCATGCCGTCGGGCCCAAGCTTAGCTTGAGCTTGGATCAGATTGTCGTTTCCCGCCTTCAGTTT
AAACTATCAGTGTTTGACAGGATATATTGGCGGGTAAACCTAAGAGAAAAGAGCGTTTATTAGAATAATC
GGATATTTAAAAGGGCGTGAAAAGGTTTATCCGTTCGTCCATTTGTATGTGCATGCCAACCACAGGGTTC
CCCTCGGGATCAAAGTACTTTAAAGTACTTTAAAGTACTTTAAAGTACTTTGATCCAACCCCTCCGCTGC
TATAGTGCAGTCGGCTTCTGACGTTCAGTGCAGCCGTCTTCTGAAAACGACATGTCGCACAAGTCCTAAG
TTACGCGACAGGCTGCCGCCCTGCCCTTTTCCTGGCGTTTTCTTGTCGCGTGTTTTAGTCGCATAAAGTA
GAATACTTGCGACTAGAACCGGAGACATTACGCCATGAACAAGAGCGCCGCCGCTGGCCTGCTGGGCTAT
GCCCGCGTCAGCACCGACGACCAGGACTTGACCAACCAACGGGCCGAACTGCACGCGGCCGGCTGCACCA
AGCTGTTTTCCGAGAAGATCACCGGCACCAGGCGCGACCGCCCGGAGCTGGCCAGGATGCTTGACCACCT
ACGCCCTGGCGACGTTGTGACAGTGACCAGGCTAGACCGCCTGGCCCGCAGCACCCGCGACCTACTGGAC
ATTGCCGAGCGCATCCAGGAGGCCGGCGCGGGCCTGCGTAGCCTGGCAGAGCCGTGGGCCGACACCACCA
CGCCGGCCGGCCGCATGGTGTTGACCGTGTTCGCCGGCATTGCCGAGTTCGAGCGTTCCCTAATCATCGA
CCGCACCCGGAGCGGGCGCGAGGCCGCCAAGGCCCGAGGCGTGAAGTTTGGCCCCCGCCCTACCCTCACC
CCGGCACAGATCGCGCACGCCCGCGAGCTGATCGACCAGGAAGGCCGCACCGTGAAAGAGGCGGCTGCAC
TGCTTGGCGTGCATCGCTCGACCCTGTACCGCGCACTTGAGCGCAGCGAGGAAGTGACGCCCACCGAGGC
CAGGCGGCGCGGTGCCTTCCGTGAGGACGCATTGACCGAGGCCGACGCCCTGGCGGCCGCCGAGAATGAA
CGCCAAGAGGAACAAGCATGAAACCGCACCAGGACGGCCAGGACGAACCGTTTTTCATTACCGAAGAGAT
CGAGGCGGAGATGATCGCGGCCGGGTACGTGTTCGAGCCGCCCGCGCACGTCTCAACCGTGCGGCTGCAT
GAAATCCTGGCCGGTTTGTCTGATGCCAAGCTGGCGGCCTGGCCGGCCAGCTTGGCCGCTGAAGAAACCG
AGCGCCGCCGTCTAAAAAGGTGATGTGTATTTGAGTAAAACAGCTTGCGTCATGCGGTCGCTGCGTATAT
GATGCGATGAGTAAATAAACAAATACGCAAGGGGAACGCATGAAGGTTATCGCTGTACTTAACCAGAAAG
GCGGGTCAGGCAAGACGACCATCGCAACCCATCTAGCCCGCGCCCTGCAACTCGCCGGGGCCGATGTTCT
GTTAGTCGATTCCGATCCCCAGGGCAGTGCCCGCGATTGGGCGGCCGTGCGGGAAGATCAACCGCTAACC
GTTGTCGGCATCGACCGCCCGACGATTGACCGCGACGTGAAGGCCATCGGCCGGCGCGACTTCGTAGTGA
TCGACGGAGCGCCCCAGGCGGCGGACTTGGCTGTGTCCGCGATCAAGGCAGCCGACTTCGTGCTGATTCC
GGTGCAGCCAAGCCCTTACGACATATGGGCCACCGCCGACCTGGTGGAGCTGGTTAAGCAGCGCATTGAG
GTCACGGATGGAAGGCTACAAGCGGCCTTTGTCGTGTCGCGGGCGATCAAAGGCACGCGCATCGGCGGTG
AGGTTGCCGAGGCGCTGGCCGGGTACGAGCTGCCCATTCTTGAGTCCCGTATCACGCAGCGCGTGAGCTA
CCCAGGCACTGCCGCCGCCGGCACAACCGTTCTTGAATCAGAACCCGAGGGCGACGCTGCCCGCGAGGTC
CAGGCGCTGGCCGCTGAAATTAAATCAAAACTCATTTGAGTTAATGAGGTAAAGAGAAAATGAGCAAAAG
CACAAACACGCTAAGTGCCGGCCGTCCGAGCGCACGCAGCAGCAAGGCTGCAACGTTGGCCAGCCTGGCA
GACACGCCAGCCATGAAGCGGGTCAACTTTCAGTTGCCGGCGGAGGATCACACCAAGCTGAAGATGTACG
CGGTACGCCAAGGCAAGACCATTACCGAGCTGCTATCTGAATACATCGCGCAGCTACCAGAGTAAATGAG
CAAATGAATAAATGAGTAGATGAATTTTAGCGGCTAAAGGAGGCGGCATGGAAAATCAAGAACAACCAGG
CACCGACGCCGTGGAATGCCCCATGTGTGGAGGAACGGGCGGTTGGCCAGGCGTAAGCGGCTGGGTTGTC
TGCCGGCCCTGCAATGGCACTGGAACCCCCAAGCCCGAGGAATCGGCGTGAGCGGTCGCAAACCATCCGG
CCCGGTACAAATCGGCGCGGCGCTGGGTGATGACCTGGTGGAGAAGTTGAAGGCCGCGCAGGCCGCCCAG
CGGCAACGCATCGAGGCAGAAGCACGCCCCGGTGAATCGTGGCAAGCGGCCGCTGATCGAATCCGCAAAG
AATCCCGGCAACCGCCGGCAGCCGGTGCGCCGTCGATTAGGAAGCCGCCCAAGGGCGACGAGCAACCAGA
TTTTTTCGTTCCGATGCTCTATGACGTGGGCACCCGCGATAGTCGCAGCATCATGGACGTGGCCGTTTTC
CGTCTGTCGAAGCGTGACCGACGAGCTGGCGAGGTGATCCGCTACGAGCTTCCAGACGGGCACGTAGAGG
TTTCCGCAGGGCCGGCCGGCATGGCCAGTGTGTGGGATTACGACCTGGTACTGATGGCGGTTTCCCATCT
AACCGAATCCATGAACCGATACCGGGAAGGGAAGGGAGACAAGCCCGGCCGCGTGTTCCGTCCACACGTT
GCGGACGTACTCAAGTTCTGCCGGCGAGCCGATGGCGGAAAGCAGAAAGACGACCTGGTAGAAACCTGCA
TTCGGTTAAACACCACGCACGTTGCCATGCAGCGTACGAAGAAGGCCAAGAACGGCCGCCTGGTGACGGT
ATCCGAGGGTGAAGCCTTGATTAGCCGCTACAAGATCGTAAAGAGCGAAACCGGGCGGCCGGAGTACATC
GAGATCGAGCTAGCTGATTGGATGTACCGCGAGATCACAGAAGGCAAGAACCCGGACGTGCTGACGGTTC
ACCCCGATTACTTTTTGATCGATCCCGGCATCGGCCGTTTTCTCTACCGCCTGGCACGCCGCGCCGCAGG
CAAGGCAGAAGCCAGATGGTTGTTCAAGACGATCTACGAACGCAGTGGCAGCGCCGGAGAGTTCAAGAAG
TTCTGTTTCACCGTGCGCAAGCTGATCGGGTCAAATGACCTGCCGGAGTACGATTTGAAGGAGGAGGCGG
GGCAGGCTGGCCCGATCCTAGTCATGCGCTACCGCAACCTGATCGAGGGCGAAGCATCCGCCGGTTCCTA
ATGTACGGAGCAGATGCTAGGGCAAATTGCCCTAGCAGGGGAAAAAGGTCGAAAAGGTCTCTTTCCTGTG
GATAGCACGTACATTGGGAACCCAAAGCCGTACATTGGGAACCGGAACCCGTACATTGGGAACCCAAAGC
CGTACATTGGGAACCGGTCACACATGTAAGTGACTGATATAAAAGAGAAAAAAGGCGATTTTTCCGCCTA
AAACTCTTTAAAACTTATTAAAACTCTTAAAACCCGCCTGGCCTGTGCATAACTGTCTGGCCAGCGCACA
GCCGAAGAGCTGCAAAAAGCGCCTACCCTTCGGTCGCTGCGCTCCCTACGCCCCGCCGCTTCGCGTCGGC
CTATCGCGGCCGCTGGCCGCTCAAAAATGGCTGGCCTACGGCCAGGCAATCTACCAGGGCGCGGACAAGC
CGCGCCGTCGCCACTCGACCGCCGGCGCCCACATCAAGGCACCCTGCCTCGCGCGTTTCGGTGATGACGG
TGAAAACCTCTGACACATGCAGCTCCCGGAGACGGTCACAGCTTGTCTGTAAGCGGATGCCGGGAGCAGA
CAAGCCCGTCAGGGCGCGTCAGCGGGTGTTGGCGGGTGTCGGGGCGCAGCCATGACCCAGTCACGTAGCG
ATAGCGGAGTGTATACTGGCTTAACTATGCGGCATCAGAGCAGATTGTACTGAGAGTGCACCATATGCGG
TGTGAAATACCGCACAGATGCGTAAGGAGAAAATACCGCATCAGGCGCTCTTCCGCTTCCTCGCTCACTG
ACTCGCTGCGCTCGGTCGTTCGGCTGCGGCGAGCGGTATCAGCTCACTCAAAGGCGGTAATACGGTTATC
CACAGAATCAGGGGATAACGCAGGAAAGAACATGTGAGCAAAAGGCCAGCAAAAGGCCAGGAACCGTAAA
AAGGCCGCGTTGCTGGCGTTTTTCCATAGGCTCCGCCCCCCTGACGAGCATCACAAAAATCGACGCTCAA
GTCAGAGGTGGCGAAACCCGACAGGACTATAAAGATACCAGGCGTTTCCCCCTGGAAGCTCCCTCGTGCG
CTCTCCTGTTCCGACCCTGCCGCTTACCGGATACCTGTCCGCCTTTCTCCCTTCGGGAAGCGTGGCGCTT
TCTCATAGCTCACGCTGTAGGTATCTCAGTTCGGTGTAGGTCGTTCGCTCCAAGCTGGGCTGTGTGCACG
AACCCCCCGTTCAGCCCGACCGCTGCGCCTTATCCGGTAACTATCGTCTTGAGTCCAACCCGGTAAGACA
CGACTTATCGCCACTGGCAGCAGCCACTGGTAACAGGATTAGCAGAGCGAGGTATGTAGGCGGTGCTACA
GAGTTCTTGAAGTGGTGGCCTAACTACGGCTACACTAGAAGGACAGTATTTGGTATCTGCGCTCTGCTGA
AGCCAGTTACCTTCGGAAAAAGAGTTGGTAGCTCTTGATCCGGCAAACAAACCACCGCTGGTAGCGGTGG
TTTTTTTGTTTGCAAGCAGCAGATTACGCGCAGAAAAAAAGGATCTCAAGAAGATCCTTTGATCTTTTCT
ACGGGGTCTGACGCTCAGTGGAACGAAAACTCACGTTAAGGGATTTTGGTCATGCATGATATATCTCCCA
ATTTGTGTAGGGCTTATTATGCACGCTTAAAAATAATAAAAGCAGACTTGACCTGATAGTTTGGCTGTGA
GCAATTATGTGCTTAGTGCATCTAACGCTTGAGTTAAGCCGCGCCGCGAAGCGGCGTCGGCTTGAACGAA
TTTCTAGCTAGACATTATTTGCCGACTACCTTGGTGATCTCGCCTTTCACGTAGTGGACAAATTCTTCCA
ACTGATCTGCGCGCGAGGCCAAGCGATCTTCTTCTTGTCCAAGATAAGCCTGTCTAGCTTCAAGTATGAC
GGGCTGATACTGGGCCGGCAGGCGCTCCATTGCCCAGTCGGCAGCGACATCCTTCGGCGCGATTTTGCCG
GTTACTGCGCTGTACCAAATGCGGGACAACGTAAGCACTACATTTCGCTCATCGCCAGCCCAGTCGGGCG
GCGAGTTCCATAGCGTTAAGGTTTCATTTAGCGCCTCAAATAGATCCTGTTCAGGAACCGGATCAAAGAG
TTCCTCCGCCGCTGGACCTACCAAGGCAACGCTATGTTCTCTTGCTTTTGTCAGCAAGATAGCCAGATCA
ATGTCGATCGTGGCTGGCTCGAAGATACCTGCAAGAATGTCATTGCGCTGCCATTCTCCAAATTGCAGTT
CGCGCTTAGCTGGATAACGCCACGGAATGATGTCGTCGTGCACAACAATGGTGACTTCTACAGCGCGGAG
AATCTCGCTCTCTCCAGGGGAAGCCGAAGTTTCCAAAAGGTCGTTGATCAAAGCTCGCCGCGTTGTTTCA
TCAAGCCTTACGGTCACCGTAACCAGCAAATCAATATCACTGTGTGGCTTCAGGCCGCCATCCACTGCGG
AGCCGTACAAATGTACGGCCAGCAACGTCGGTTCGAGATGGCGCTCGATGACGCCAACTACCTCTGATAG
TTGAGTCGATACTTCGGCGATCACCGCTTCCCCCATGATGTTTAACTTTGTTTTAGGGCGACTGCCCTGC
TGCGTAACATCGTTGCTGCTCCATAACATCAAACATCGACCCACGGCGTAACGCGCTTGCTGCTTGGATG
CCCGAGGCATAGACTGTACCCCAAAAAAACAGTCATAACAAGCCATGAAAACCGCCACTGCGCCGTTACC
ACCGCTGCGTTCGGTCAAGGTTCTGGACCAGTTGCGTGAGCGCATACGCTACTTGCATTACAGCTTACGA
ACCGAACAGGCTTATGTCCACTGGGTTCGTGCCCGAATTGATCACAGGCAGCAACGCTCTGTCATCGTTA
CAATCAACATGCTACCCTCCGCGAGATCATCCGTGTTTCAAACCCGGCAGCTTAGTTGCCGTTCTTCCGA
ATAGCATCGGTAACATGAGCAAAGTCTGCCGCCTTACAACGGCTCTCCCGCTGACGCCGTCCCGGACTGA
TGGGCTGCCTGTATCGAGTGGTGATTTTGTGCCGAGCTGCCGGTCGGGGAGCTGTTGGCTGGCTGGTGGC
AGGATATATTGTGGTGTAAACAAATTGACGCTTAGACAACTTAATAACACATTGCGGACGTTTTTAATGT
ACTGAATTAACGCCGAATTGAATTATCAGCTTGCATGCCGGTCGATCTAGTAACATAGATGACACCGCGC
GCGATAATTTATCCTAGTTTGCGCGCTATATTTTGTTTTCTATCGCGTATTAAATGTATAATTGCGGGAC
TCTAATCATAAAAACCCATCTCATAAATAACGTCATGCATTACATGTTAATTATTACATGCTTAACGTAA
TTCAACAGAAATTATATGATAATCATCGCAAGACCGGCAACAGGATTCAATCTTAAGAAACTTTATTGCC
AAATGTTTGAACGATCTGCTTGACTCTAGGGGTCATCAGATTTCGGTGACGGGCAGGACCGGACGGGGCG
GCACCGGCAGGCTGAAGTCCAGCTGCCAGAAACCCACGTCATGCCAGTTCCCGTGCTTGAAGCCGGCCGC
CCGCAGCATGCCGCGGGGGGCATATCCGAGCGCCTCGTGCATGCGCACGCTCGGGTCGTTGGGCAGCCCG
ATGACAGCGACCACGCTCTTGAAGCCCTGTGCCTCCAGGGACTTCAGAAGGTGGGTGTAGAGCGTGGAGC
CCAGTCCCGTCCGCTGGTGGCGGGGGGAGACGTACACGGTCGACTCGGCCGTCCAGTCGTAGGCGTTGCG
TGCCTTCCAGGGACCCGCGTAGGCGATGCCGGCGACCTCGCCGTCCACCTCGGCGACGAGCCAGGGATAG
CGCTCCCGCAGACGGACGAGGTCGTCCGTCCACTCCTGCGGTTCCTGCGGCTCGGTACGGAAGTTGACCG
TGCTTGTCTCGATGTAGTGGTTGACGATGGTGCAGACCGCCGGCATGTCCGCCTCGGTGGCACGGCGGAT
GTCGGCCGGGCGTCGTTCTGGGCTCATGGTAGATCCCCTCGATCGAGTTGAGAGTGAATATGAGACTCTA
ATTGGATACCGAGGGGAATTTATGGAACGTCAGTGGAGCATTTTTGACAAGAAATATTTGCTAGCTGATA
GTGACCTTAGGCGACTTTTGAACGCGCAATAATGGTTTCTGACGTATGTGCTTAGCTCATTAAACTCCAG
AAACCCGCGGCTCAGTGGCTCCTTCAACGTTGCGGTTCTGTCAGTTCCAAACGTAAAACGGCTTGTCCCG
CGTCATCGGCGGGGGTCATAACGTGACTCCCTTAATTCTCCGCTCATGATCGATAATT
